Addgene plasmid #204553: pIRESpuroN3xFLAG-UFSP2
Purpose: Expresses 3xFLAG-tagged UFSP2 in mammalian cells
Depositing lab: Masaaki Komatsu. Depositing organization: Juntendo University. Publication: The UFM1 system regulates ER-phagy through the ufmylation of CYB5R3. Ishimura R, El-Gowily AH, Noshiro D, Komatsu-Hirota S, Ono Y, Shindo M, Hatta T, Abe M, Uemura T, Lee-Okada HC, Mohamed TM, Yokomizo T, Ueno T, Sakimura K, Natsume T, Sorimachi H, Inada T, Waguri S, Noda NN, Komatsu M. Nat Commun. 2022 Dec 21;13(1):7857. doi: 10.1038/s41467-022-35501-0. PubMed 36543799.
Backbone
  Vector backbone: pIRESpuro3
  Vector type: Mammalian Expression
Growth in bacteria
  Bacterial resistance: Ampicillin, 100 μg/mL
  Growth temperature: 37°C
  Growth strain: DH5alpha
  Copy number: High Copy
Gene/Insert
  Gene/Insert name: UFSP2
  Species: H. sapiens (human)
  Mutation: none
  Entrez Gene: UFSP2 (a.k.a. BHD, C4orf20, SEMDDR)
  Cloning method: Restriction Enzyme; 5′ cloning site Unknown (unknown if destroyed); 3′ cloning site Unknown (unknown if destroyed)
Terms and licenses: Academic/Nonprofit Terms; Industry Terms: Not Available to Industry
How to cite: pIRESpuroN3xFLAG-UFSP2 was a gift from Masaaki Komatsu (Addgene plasmid # 204553 ; http://n2t.net/addgene:204553 ; RRID:Addgene_204553)
