[The description below was written by a language model from this plasmid's Addgene catalogue record and pLannotate feature annotations shown in this document.]
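Description:
pIRESpuroN3xFLAG-UFSP2 is a 6,646 nt mammalian expression plasmid built on the pIRESpuro3 backbone, designed to produce human UFSP2 carrying an N-terminal 3xFLAG tag. In bacteria it is maintained through a high-copy ColE1/pUC-type origin and selected with ampicillin via the β-lactamase gene and its own promoter. Small remnants of lac regulatory sequence (lac promoter, operator, CAP site, a lacI fragment) and a bom fragment are backbone carry-over with no evident role in the design.

The expression unit is a single bicistronic transcript driven by the human cytomegalovirus immediate early enhancer and promoter. The first open reading frame consists of the 3xFLAG epitope, which includes an enterokinase cleavage site, followed closely by the wild-type UFSP2 coding sequence; the record lists no mutation. A T7 promoter lies between the CMV promoter and the tag. Downstream of UFSP2 come a chimeric adenovirus/immunoglobulin intron, commonly included to improve transcript processing and expression, then an EMCV internal ribosome entry site that directs translation of puromycin N-acetyltransferase, and finally SV40 polyadenylation signals. Because the tagged protein and the resistance marker are translated from the same mRNA, puromycin selection enriches for cells that also express 3xFLAG-UFSP2, which suits the generation of stable populations as well as transient transfection. Short hits annotated as an HIV-1 LTR fragment, dmpM and SV40 large T antigen are probably incidental matches to flanking promoter, pac-locus and polyadenylation-region sequence.

UFSP2 is a UFM1-specific protease, and the associated publication concerns the UFM1 system and ER-phagy. The FLAG tag allows detection and immunoprecipitation of the protein. The cloning sites used for insertion are not recorded.
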