Features (pLannotate 1.2.2; 21 found; start..end, strand, type, name):
     28..80      -  misc_feature   bom (fragment): basis of mobility region from pBR322
    235..614     +  enhancer       CMV enhancer: human cytomegalovirus immediate early enhancer
    615..818     +  promoter       CMV promoter: human cytomegalovirus (CMV) immediate early promoter
    814..847     +  LTR            5' LTR (truncated) (fragment): truncated 5' long terminal repeat (LTR) from HIV-1
    863..881     +  promoter       T7 promoter: promoter for bacteriophage T7 RNA polymerase
    979..1044    +  CDS            3xFLAG: three tandem FLAG® epitope tags, followed by an enterokinase cleavage site
   1051..2457    +  CDS            UFSP2: UFSP2_HUMAN - Also known as C4orf20 From Homo sapiens (Human).
   2533..2762    +  intron         chimeric intron: chimera between introns from adenovirus and immunoglobulin heavy chain genes
   2931..3393    +  misc_feature   IRES: internal ribosome entry site (IRES) of the encephalomyocarditis virus (EMCV)
   3426..4025    +  CDS            PuroR: puromycin N-acetyltransferase; pac from Streptomyces alboniger; confers resistance to puromycin
   4075..4140    +  CDS            dmpM (fragment): DMPM_STRAD - Protein inferred from homology: Swiss-Prot protein existence level 3. From Streptomyces alboniger.
   4156..4240    +  CDS            large T antigen (fragment): large T antigen from SV40 (simian virus 40)
   4263..4384    +  polyA_signal   SV40 poly(A) signal: SV40 polyadenylation signal
   4398..4449    +  polyA_signal   SV40 poly(A) signal (fragment): SV40 polyadenylation signal
   4513..4529    -  protein_bind   lac operator: The lac repressor binds to the lac operator to inhibit transcription in E. coli. This inhibition can be relieved by adding lactose or isopropyl-β-D-thiogalactopyranoside (IPTG). lac repressor encoded by lacI
   4537..4567    -  promoter       lac promoter: promoter for the E. coli lac operon
   4582..4603    -  protein_bind   CAP binding site: CAP binding activates transcription in the presence of cAMP. E. coli catabolite activator protein
   4616..4708    -  CDS            lacI (fragment): lac repressor; lacI; The lac repressor binds to the lac operator to inhibit transcription in E. coli. This inhibition can be relieved by adding lactose or isopropyl-β-D-thiogalactopyranoside (IPTG).
   4891..5479    -  rep_origin     ori: high-copy-number ColE1/pMB1/pBR322/pUC origin of replication
   5650..6510    -  CDS            AmpR: β-lactamase; bla; confers resistance to ampicillin, carbenicillin, and related antibiotics
   6511..6615    -  promoter       AmpR promoter: bla
>Addgene plasmid #204553 | pIRESpuroN3xFLAG-UFSP2 | addgene full sequence | sequence record 403934 | Addgene NGS Result
GACGGATCGGGAGATCTCCCGATCCCCTATGGTGCACTCTCAGTACAATCTGCTCTGATGCCGCATAGTT
AAGCCAGTATCTGCTCCCTGCTTGTGTGTTGGAGGTCGCTGAGTAGTGCGCGAGCAAAATTTAAGCTACA
ACAAGGCAAGGCTTGACCGACAATTGCATGAAGAATCTGCTTAGGGTTAGGCGTTTTGCGCTGCTTCGCG
ATGTACGGGCCAGATATACGCGTTGACATTGATTATTGACTAGTTATTAATAGTAATCAATTACGGGGTC
ATTAGTTCATAGCCCATATATGGAGTTCCGCGTTACATAACTTACGGTAAATGGCCCGCCTGGCTGACCG
CCCAACGACCCCCGCCCATTGACGTCAATAATGACGTATGTTCCCATAGTAACGCCAATAGGGACTTTCC
ATTGACGTCAATGGGTGGAGTATTTACGGTAAACTGCCCACTTGGCAGTACATCAAGTGTATCATATGCC
AAGTACGCCCCCTATTGACGTCAATGACGGTAAATGGCCCGCCTGGCATTATGCCCAGTACATGACCTTA
TGGGACTTTCCTACTTGGCAGTACATCTACGTATTAGTCATCGCTATTACCATGGTGATGCGGTTTTGGC
AGTACATCAATGGGCGTGGATAGCGGTTTGACTCACGGGGATTTCCAAGTCTCCACCCCATTGACGTCAA
TGGGAGTTTGTTTTGGCACCAAAATCAACGGGACTTTCCAAAATGTCGTAACAACTCCGCCCCATTGACG
CAAATGGGCGGTAGGCGTGTACGGTGGGAGGTCTATATAAGCAGAGCTCTCTGGCTAACTAGAGAACCCA
CTGCTTACTGGCTTATCGAAATTAATACGACTCACTATAGGGAGACCCAAGCTTGGTACCGAGCTCGGAT
CGATATCTGCGGCCTAGCTAGCGCTTAAGGCCTGTTAACCGGTCGTACGTCTCCGGATTCGAATTATGGA
CTACAAAGACCATGACGGTGATTATAAAGATCATGACATCGATTACAAGGATGACGATGACAAGGAATTC
ATGGTGATTTCAGAAAGTATGGATATACTCTTCAGAATAAGAGGAGGCCTTGATTTGGCTTTTCAGCTAG
CTACTCCTAATGAAATTTTTCTCAAGAAGGCACTGAAACATGTGTTGAGTGACCTGTCAACTAAGCTGTC
TTCAAACGCCCTTGTGTTCAGAATTTGCCACAGTTCAGTGTATATATGGCCTAGCAGTGACATAAACACC
ATTCCTGGAGAACTGACTGATGCTTCTGCTTGTAAGAACATACTGCGCTTTATTCAATTTGAGCCAGAAG
AAGATATAAAAAGAAAATTCATGAGAAAGAAGGACAAAAAGTTATCAGACATGCATCAAATAGTAAATAT
AGATCTTATGCTGGAAATGTCAACCTCCCTGGCAGCTGTAACGCCCATCATTGAAAGGGAAAGCGGAGGA
CACCATTATGTTAATATGACTTTACCTGTCGATGCAGTTATATCTGTTGCTCCAGAAGAAACATGGGGAA
AAGTTCGTAAACTCCTGGTTGATGCAATTCATAATCAACTAACTGACATGGAAAAATGTATTTTGAAATA
TATGAAAGGAACATCTATTGTGGTCCCTGAACCACTGCACTTTTTATTACCAGGGAAAAAAAATCTTGTA
ACAATTTCATATCCTTCAGGAATACCAGATGGCCAGCTGCAGGCCTATAGGAAGGAGTTACATGATCTTT
TCAATCTGCCTCACGACAGACCCTATTTCAAAAGGTCTAATGCTTATCACTTTCCAGATGAGCCATACAA
AGATGGTTACATTAGAAATCCACATACTTACCTTAATCCACCTAACATGGAGACTGGTATGATTTATGTG
GTCCAGGGCATATATGGCTATCATCATTATATGCAGGATCGCATAGATGACAATGGCTGGGGCTGTGCTT
ATCGATCTCTGCAGACTATCTGCTCTTGGTTCAAACATCAGGGATACACAGAGAGGTCCATTCCAACACA
CAGAGAAATTCAGCAGGCTCTAGTCGATGCCGGGGACAAACCAGCAACATTTGTCGGATCGCGGCAATGG
ATTGGATCTATTGAGGTGCAGCTGGTACTAAACCAATTGATCGGTATAACGTCAAAAATCCTGTTTGTCA
GCCAAGGTTCAGAAATTGCCTCTCAAGGACGGGAACTGGCTAATCATTTCCAAAGTGAAGGAACTCCAGT
TATGATCGGGGGAGGAGTTTTGGCCCACACAATACTAGGAGTTGCATGGAATGAGATTACAGGGCAGATA
AAGTTTCTGATTCTAGATCCACATTATACCGGTGCTGAAGACCTGCAAGTTATTTTGGAAAAGGGCTGGT
GCGGATGGAAGGGCCCAGATTTTTGGAACAAGGATGCATACTATAACTTATGTCTTCCTCAGCGACCAAA
TATGATTTAACTCGAGGGCCGCATAGATAACTGATCCAGTGTGCTGGAATTAATTCGCTGTCTGCGAGGG
CCAGCTGTTGGGGTGAGTACTCCCTCTCAAAAGCGGGCATGACTTCTGCGCTAAGATTGTCAGTTTCCAA
AAACGAGGAGGATTTGATATTCACCTGGCCCGCGGTGATGCCTTTGAGGGTGGCCGCGTCCATCTGGTCA
GAAAAGACAATCTTTTTGTTGTCAAGCTTGAGGTGTGGCAGGCTTGAGATCTGGCCATACACTTGAGTGA
CAATGACATCCACTTTGCCTTTCTCTCCACAGGTGTCCACTCCCAGGTCCAACTGCAGGTCGAGCATGCA
TCTAGGGCGGCCAATTCCGCCCCTCTCCCCCCCCCCCCCCTAACGTTACTGGCCGAAGCCGCTTGGAATA
AGGCCGGTGTGCGTTTGTCTATATGTTATTTTCCACCATATTGCCGTCTTTTGGCAATGTGAGGGCCCGG
AAACCTGGCCCTGTCTTCTTGACGAGCATTCCTAGGGGTCTTTCCCCTCTCGCCAAAGGAATGCAAGGTC
TGTTGAATGTCGTGAAGGAAGCAGTTCCTCTGGAAGCTTCTTGAAGACAAACAACGTCTGTAGCGACCCT
TTGCAGGCAGCGGAACCCCCCACCTGGCGACAGGTGCCTCTGCGGCCAAAAGCCACGTGTATAAGATACA
CCTGCAAAGGCGGCACAACCCCAGTGCCACGTTGTGAGTTGGATAGTTGTGGAAAGAGTCAAATGGCTCT
CCTCAAGCGTATTCAACAAGGGGCTGAAGGATGCCCAGAAGGTACCCCATTGTATGGGATCTGATCTGGG
GCCTCGGTGCACATGCTTTACATGTGTTTAGTCGAGGTTAAAAAAACGTCTAGGCCCCCCGAACCACGGG
GACGTGGTTTTCCTTTGAAAAACACGATGATAAGCTTGCCACAACCCACAAGGAGACGACCTTCCATGAC
CGAGTACAAGCCCACGGTGCGCCTCGCCACCCGCGACGACGTCCCCCGGGCCGTACGCACCCTCGCCGCC
GCGTTCGCCGACTACCCCGCCACGCGCCACACCGTCGACCCGGACCGCCACATCGAGCGGGTCACCGAGC
TGCAAGAACTCTTCCTCACGCGCGTCGGGCTCGACATCGGCAAGGTGTGGGTCGCGGACGACGGCGCCGC
GGTGGCGGTCTGGACCACGCCGGAGAGCGTCGAAGCGGGGGCGGTGTTCGCCGAGATCGGCCCGCGCATG
GCCGAGTTGAGCGGTTCCCGGCTGGCCGCGCAGCAACAGATGGAAGGCCTCCTGGCGCCGCACCGGCCCA
AGGAGCCCGCGTGGTTCCTGGCCACCGTCGGCGTCTCGCCCGACCACCAGGGCAAGGGTCTGGGCAGCGC
CGTCGTGCTCCCCGGAGTGGAGGCGGCCGAGCGCGCCGGGGTGCCCGCCTTCCTGGAGACCTCCGCGCCC
CGCAACCTCCCCTTCTACGAGCGGCTCGGCTTCACCGTCACCGCCGACGTCGAGGTGCCCGAAGGACCGC
GCACCTGGTGCATGACCCGCAAGCCCGGTGCCTGACGCCCGCCCCACGACCCGCAGCGCCCGACCGAAAG
GAGCGCACGACCCCATGGCTCCGACCGAAGCCACCCGGGGCGGCCCCGCCGACCCCGCACCCGCCCCCGA
GGCCCACCGACTCTAGCTAGATAACTGATCATAATCAGCCATACCACATTTGTAGAGGTTTTACTTGCTT
TAAAAAACCTCCCACACCTCCCCCTGAACCTGAAACATAAAATGAATGCAATTGTTGTTGTTAACTTGTT
TATTGCAGCTTATAATGGTTACAAATAAAGCAATAGCATCACAAATTTCACAAATAAAGCATTTTTTTCA
CTGCATTCTAGTTGTGGTTTGTCCAAACTCATCAATGTATCTTAACGCTCGATCGAGTGCATTCTAGTTG
TGGTTTGTCCAAACTCATCAATGTATCTTATCATGTCTGTATACCGTCGACCTCTAGCTAGAGCTTGGCG
TAATCATGGTCATAGCTGTTTCCTGTGTGAAATTGTTATCCGCTCACAATTCCACACAACATACGAGCCG
GAAGCATAAAGTGTAAAGCCTGGGGTGCCTAATGAGTGAGCTAACTCACATTAATTGCGTTGCGCTCACT
GCCCGCTTTCCAGTCGGGAAACCTGTCGTGCCAGCTGCATTAATGAATCGGCCAACGCGCGGGGAGAGGC
GGTTTGCGTATTGGGCGCTCTTCCGCTTCCTCGCTCACTGACTCGCTGCGCTCGGTCGTTCGGCTGCGGC
GAGCGGTATCAGCTCACTCAAAGGCGGTAATACGGTTATCCACAGAATCAGGGGATAACGCAGGAAAGAA
CATGTGAGCAAAAGGCCAGCAAAAGGCCAGGAACCGTAAAAAGGCCGCGTTGCTGGCGTTTTTCCATAGG
CTCCGCCCCCCTGACGAGCATCACAAAAATCGACGCTCAAGTCAGAGGTGGCGAAACCCGACAGGACTAT
AAAGATACCAGGCGTTTCCCCCTGGAAGCTCCCTCGTGCGCTCTCCTGTTCCGACCCTGCCGCTTACCGG
ATACCTGTCCGCCTTTCTCCCTTCGGGAAGCGTGGCGCTTTCTCATAGCTCACGCTGTAGGTATCTCAGT
TCGGTGTAGGTCGTTCGCTCCAAGCTGGGCTGTGTGCACGAACCCCCCGTTCAGCCCGACCGCTGCGCCT
TATCCGGTAACTATCGTCTTGAGTCCAACCCGGTAAGACACGACTTATCGCCACTGGCAGCAGCCACTGG
TAACAGGATTAGCAGAGCGAGGTATGTAGGCGGTGCTACAGAGTTCTTGAAGTGGTGGCCTAACTACGGC
TACACTAGAAGAACAGTATTTGGTATCTGCGCTCTGCTGAAGCCAGTTACCTTCGGAAAAAGAGTTGGTA
GCTCTTGATCCGGCAAACAAACCACCGCTGGTAGCGGTGGTTTTTTTGTTTGCAAGCAGCAGATTACGCG
CAGAAAAAAAGGATCTCAAGAAGATCCTTTGATCTTTTCTACGGGGTCTGACGCTCAGTGGAACGAAAAC
TCACGTTAAGGGATTTTGGTCATGAGATTATCAAAAAGGATCTTCACCTAGATCCTTTTAAATTAAAAAT
GAAGTTTTAAATCAATCTAAAGTATATATGAGTAAACTTGGTCTGACAGTTACCAATGCTTAATCAGTGA
GGCACCTATCTCAGCGATCTGTCTATTTCGTTCATCCATAGTTGCCTGACTCCCCGTCGTGTAGATAACT
ACGATACGGGAGGGCTTACCATCTGGCCCCAGTGCTGCAATGATACCGCGAGACCCACGCTCACCGGCTC
CAGATTTATCAGCAATAAACCAGCCAGCCGGAAGGGCCGAGCGCAGAAGTGGTCCTGCAACTTTATCCGC
CTCCATCCAGTCTATTAATTGTTGCCGGGAAGCTAGAGTAAGTAGTTCGCCAGTTAATAGTTTGCGCAAC
GTTGTTGCCATTGCTACAGGCATCGTGGTGTCACGCTCGTCGTTTGGTATGGCTTCATTCAGCTCCGGTT
CCCAACGATCAAGGCGAGTTACATGATCCCCCATGTTGTGCAAAAAAGCGGTTAGCTCCTTCGGTCCTCC
GATCGTTGTCAGAAGTAAGTTGGCCGCAGTGTTATCACTCATGGTTATGGCAGCACTGCATAATTCTCTT
ACTGTCATGCCATCCGTAAGATGCTTTTCTGTGACTGGTGAGTACTCAACCAAGTCATTCTGAGAATAGT
GTATGCGGCGACCGAGTTGCTCTTGCCCGGCGTCAATACGGGATAATACCGCGCCACATAGCAGAACTTT
AAAAGTGCTCATCATTGGAAAACGTTCTTCGGGGCGAAAACTCTCAAGGATCTTACCGCTGTTGAGATCC
AGTTCGATGTAACCCACTCGTGCACCCAACTGATCTTCAGCATCTTTTACTTTCACCAGCGTTTCTGGGT
GAGCAAAAACAGGAAGGCAAAATGCCGCAAAAAAGGGAATAAGGGCGACACGGAAATGTTGAATACTCAT
ACTCTTCCTTTTTCAATATTATTGAAGCATTTATCAGGGTTATTGTCTCATGAGCGGATACATATTTGAA
TGTATTTAGAAAAATAAACAAATAGGGGTTCCGCGCACATTTCCCCGAAAAGTGCCACCTGACGTC
